>Addgene plasmid #238616 | HiBiT-GALR1 Fusion Vector | addgene full sequence | sequence record 479508 | Addgene NGS Result
TCAATATTGGCCATTAGCCATATTATTCATTGGTTATATAGCATAAATCAATATTGGCTATTGGCCATTG
CATACGTTGTATCTATATCATAATATGTACATTTATATTGGCTCATGTCCAATATGACCGCCATGTTGGC
ATTGATTATTGACTAGTTATTAATAGTAATCAATTACGGGGTCATTAGTTCATAGCCCATATATGGAGTT
CCGCGTTACATAACTTACGGTAAATGGCCCGCCTGGCTGACCGCCCAACGACCCCCGCCCATTGACGTCA
ATAATGACGTATGTTCCCATAGTAACGCCAATAGGGACTTTCCATTGACGTCAATGGGTGGAGTATTTAC
GGTAAACTGCCCACTTGGCAGTACATCAAGTGTATCATATGCCAAGTCCGCCCCCTATTGACGTCAATGA
CGGTAAATGGCCCGCCTGGCATTATGCCCAGTACATGACCTTACGGGACTTTCCTACTTGGCAGTACATC
TACGTATTAGTCATCGCTATTACCATGGTGATGCGGTTTTGGCAGTACACCAATGGGCGTGGATAGCGGT
TTGACTCACGGGGATTTCCAAGTCTCCACCCCATTGACGTCAATGGGAGTTTGTTTTGGCACCAAAATCA
ACGGGACTTTCCAAAATGTCGTAATAACCCCGCCCCGTTGACGCAAATGGGCGGTAGGCGTGTACGGTGG
GAGGTCTATATAAGCAGAGCTGGTTTAGTGAACCGTCAGATCACTAGAAGCTTTATTGCGGTAGTTTATC
ACAGTTAAATTGCTAACGCAGTCAGTGCTTCTGACACAACAGTCTCGAACTTAAGCTGCAGAAGTTGGTC
GTGAGGCACTGGGCAGGTAAGTATCAAGGTTACAAGACAGGTTTAAGGAGACCAATAGAAACTGGGCTTG
TCGAGACAGAGAAGACTCTTGCGTTTCTGATAGGCACCTATTGGTCTTACTGACATCCACTTTGCCTTTC
TCTCCACAGGTGTCCACTCCCAGTTCAATTACAGCTCTTAAGGCTAGAGTATTAATACGACTCACTATAG
GGCTAGCGCTCACCATGAACTCCTTCTCCACAAGCGCCTTCGGTCCAGTTGCCTTCTCCCTGGGCCTGCT
CCTGGTGTTGCCTGCTGCCTTCCCTGCCCCAGTCTCCGTGAGCGGCTGGCGGCTGTTCAAGAAGATTAGC
GGGAGCTCCGGTGGCTCGAGCGGTGCGATCGCCATGGAGCTGGCGGTCGGGAACCTCAGCGAGGGCAACG
CGAGCTGGCCGGAGCCCCCCGCCCCGGAGCCCGGGCCGCTGTTCGGCATCGGCGTGGAGAACTTCGTCAC
GCTGGTGGTGTTCGGCCTGATCTTCGCGCTGGGCGTGCTGGGCAACAGCCTAGTGATCACCGTGCTGGCG
CGCAGCAAGCCGGGCAAGCCGCGGAGCACCACCAACCTGTTCATCCTCAACCTGAGCATCGCCGACCTGG
CCTACCTGCTCTTCTGCATCCCCTTCCAGGCCACCGTGTACGCGCTGCCCACCTGGGTGCTGGGCGCCTT
CATCTGCAAGTTCATCCACTACTTCTTCACCGTGTCCATGCTGGTGAGCATCTTCACCCTGGCCGCGATG
TCCGTGGACCGCTACGTGGCCATCGTGCACTCGCGGCGCTCCTCCTCCCTCAGGGTGTCCCGCAACGCGC
TGCTGGGCGTGGGCTGCATCTGGGCGCTGTCCATTGCCATGGCCTCGCCCGTGGCCTACCACCAGGGCCT
CTTCCACCCGCGCGCCAGCAACCAGACCTTCTGCTGGGAGCAGTGGCCCGACCCTCGCCACAAGAAGGCC
TACGTGGTGTGCACCTTCGTCTTCGGCTACCTGCTGCCGCTCCTGCTCATCTGCTTCTGCTATGCCAAGG
TCCTTAATCACTTGCATAAAAAGTTGAAGAACATGTCAAAGAAGTCTGAAGCATCCAAGAAAAAGACTGC
ACAGACAGTTCTGGTGGTGGTTGTGGTGTTTGGAATCTCCTGGCTGCCGCACCACATCATCCATCTCTGG
GCTGAGTTTGGAGTTTTCCCGCTGACGCCGGCTTCCTTCCTCTTCAGAATCACCGCCCACTGCCTGGCGT
ACAGCAATTCCTCCGTGAATCCTATCATTTATGCATTTCTCTCTGAAAATTTCAGGAAGGCCTATAAACA
AGTGTTCAAGTGTCACATTCGCAAAGATTCACACCTGAGTGATACTAAAGAAAATAAAAGTCGAATAGAC
ACCCCACCATCAACCAATTGTACTCATGTGGTTTAAACGAATTCGGGCTCGGTACCCGGGGATCCTCTAG
AGTCGACCTGCAGGCATGCAAGCTGATCCGGCTGCTAACAAAGCCCGAAAGGAAGCTGAGTTGGCTGCTG
CCACCGCTGAGCAATAACTAGCATAACCCCTTGGGGCGGCCGCTTCGAGCAGACATGATAAGATACATTG
ATGAGTTTGGACAAACCACAACTAGAATGCAGTGAAAAAAATGCTTTATTTGTGAAATTTGTGATGCTAT
TGCTTTATTTGTAACCATTATAAGCTGCAATAAACAAGTTAACAACAACAATTGCATTCATTTTATGTTT
CAGGTTCAGGGGGAGATGTGGGAGGTTTTTTTAAGCAAGTAAAACCTCTACAAATGTGGTAAAATCGAAT
TTTAACAAAATATTAACGCTTACAATTTCCTGATGCGGTATTTTCTCCTTACGCATCTGTGCGGTATTTC
ACACCGCATACGCGGATCTGCGCAGCACCATGGCCTGAAATAACCTCTGAAAGAGGAACTTGGTTAGGTA
CCTTCTGAGGCGGAAAGAACCAGCTGTGGAATGTGTGTCAGTTAGGGTGTGGAAAGTCCCCAGGCTCCCC
AGCAGGCAGAAGTATGCAAAGCATGCATCTCAATTAGTCAGCAACCAGGTGTGGAAAGTCCCCAGGCTCC
CCAGCAGGCAGAAGTATGCAAAGCATGCATCTCAATTAGTCAGCAACCATAGTCCCGCCCCTAACTCCGC
CCATCCCGCCCCTAACTCCGCCCAGTTCCGCCCATTCTCCGCCCCATGGCTGACTAATTTTTTTTATTTA
TGCAGAGGCCGAGGCCGCCTCGGCCTCTGAGCTATTCCAGAAGTAGTGAGGAGGCTTTTTTGGAGGCCTA
GGCTTTTGCAAAAAGCTTAATTAACTGTTGACAATTAATCATCGGCATAGTATGTCGGCATAGTATAATA
CGACAAGGTGAGGAACTAAACCCAGGAGGCAGATCATGATTGAACAAGATGGATTGCACGCAGGTTCTCC
GGCCGCTTGGGTGGAGAGGCTATTCGGCTATGACTGGGCACAACAGACAATCGGCTGCTCTGATGCCGCC
GTGTTCCGGCTGTCAGCGCAGGGGCGCCCGGTTCTTTTTGTCAAGACCGACCTGTCCGGTGCCCTGAATG
AACTGCAGGACGAGGCAGCGCGGCTATCGTGGCTGGCCACGACGGGCGTTCCTTGCGCAGCTGTGCTCGA
CGTTGTCACTGAAGCGGGAAGGGACTGGCTGCTATTGGGCGAAGTGCCGGGGCAGGATCTCCTGTCATCT
CACCTTGCTCCTGCCGAGAAAGTATCCATCATGGCTGATGCAATGCGGCGGCTGCATACGCTTGATCCGG
CTACCTGCCCATTCGACCACCAAGCGAAACATCGCATCGAGCGAGCACGTACTCGGATGGAAGCCGGTCT
TGTCGATCAGGATGATCTGGACGAAGAGCATCAGGGGCTCGCGCCAGCCGAACTGTTCGCCAGGCTCAAG
GCGCGCATGCCCGACGGCGAGGATCTCGTCGTGACCCATGGCGATGCCTGCTTGCCGAATATCATGGTGG
AAAATGGCCGCTTTTCTGGATTCATCGACTGTGGCCGGCTGGGTGTGGCGGACCGCTATCAGGACATAGC
GTTGGCTACCCGTGATATTGCTGAAGAGCTTGGCGGCGAATGGGCTGACCGCTTCCTCGTGCTTTACGGT
ATCGCCGCTCCCGATTCGCAGCGCATCGCCTTCTATCGCCTTCTTGACGAGTTCTTCTGAGCGGGACTCT
GGGGTTCGAAATGACCGACCAAGCGACGCCCAACCTGCCATCACGATGGCCGCAATAAAATATCTTTATT
TTCATTACATCTGTGTGTTGGTTTTTTGTGTGAATCGATAGCGATAAGGATCCTCTTTGCGCTTGCGTTT
TCCCTTGTCCAGATAGCCCAGTAGCTGACATTCATCCGGGGTCAGCACCGTTTCTGCGGACTGGCTTTCT
ACCCGGTATCAGCTCACTCAAAGGCGGTAATACGGTTATCCACAGAATCAGGGGATAACGCAGGAAAGAA
CATGTGAGCAAAAGGCCAGCAAAAGGCCAGGAACCGTAAAAAGGCCGCGTTGCTGGCGTTTTTCCATAGG
CTCCGCCCCCCTGACGAGCATCACAAAAATCGACGCTCAAGTCAGAGGTGGCGAAACCCGACAGGACTAT
AAAGATACCAGGCGTTTCCCCCTGGAAGCTCCCTCGTGCGCTCTCCTGTTCCGACCCTGCCGCTTACCGG
ATACCTGTCCGCCTTTCTCCCTTCGGGAAGCGTGGCGCTTTCTCATAGCTCACGCTGTAGGTATCTCAGT
TCGGTGTAGGTCGTTCGCTCCAAGCTGGGCTGTGTGCACGAACCCCCCGTTCAGCCCGACCGCTGCGCCT
TATCCGGTAACTATCGTCTTGAGTCCAACCCGGTAAGACACGACTTATCGCCACTGGCAGCAGCCACTGG
TAACAGGATTAGCAGAGCGAGGTATGTAGGCGGTGCTACAGAGTTCTTGAAGTGGTGGCCTAACTACGGC
TACACTAGAAGGACAGTATTTGGTATCTGCGCTCTGCTGAAGCCAGTTACCTTCGGAAAAAGAGTTGGTA
GCTCTTGATCCGGCAAACAAACCACCGCTGGTAGCGGTGGTTTTTTTGTTTGCAAGCAGCAGATTACGCG
CAGAAAAAAAGGATTTCAAGAAGATCCTTTGATCTTTTCTACGGGGTCTGACGCTCAGTGGAACGAAAAC
TCACGTTAAGGGATTTTGGTCATGAGATTATCAAAAAGGATCTTCACCTAGATCCTTTTATAGTCCGGAA
ATACAGGAACGCACGCTGGATGGCCCTTCGCTGGGATGGTGAAACCATGAAAAATGGCAGCTTCAGTGGA
TTAAGTGGGGGTAATGTGGCCTGTACCCTCTGGTTGCATAGGTATTCATACGGTTAAAATTTATCAGGCG
CGATTGCGGCAGTTTTTCGGGTGGTTTGTTGCCATTTTTACCTGTCTGCTGCCGTGATCGCGCTGAACGC
GTTTTAGCGGTGCGTACAATTAAGGGATTATGGTAAATCCACTTACTGTCTGCCCTCGTAGCCATCGAGA
TAAACCGCAGTACTCCGGCCACGATGCGTCCGGCGTAGAGGATCGAGATCT
Features (pLannotate 1.2.2; 20 found; start..end, strand, type, name):
    140..517     +  enhancer       CMV enhancer: human cytomegalovirus immediate early enhancer
    519..718     +  promoter       CMV promoter: human cytomegalovirus (CMV) immediate early promoter
    857..989     +  intron         chimeric intron: chimera between introns from human β-globin and immunoglobulin heavy chain genes
   1033..1051    +  promoter       T7 promoter: promoter for bacteriophage T7 RNA polymerase
   1065..1154    +  CDS            IL6 (fragment): IL6_HUMAN - Also known as IFNB2. Experimental evidence at protein level: Swiss-Prot protein existence level 1. Acts as an essential factor in bone homeostasis and on vessels directly or indirectly by induction of VEGF, resulting in increased angiogenesis activity and vascular permeability (PubMed:17075861, PubMed:12794819). Induces, through 'trans-signaling' and synergistically with IL1B and TNF, the production of VEGF (PubMed:12794819). Involved in metabolic controls, is discharged into the bloodstream after muscle contraction increasing lipolysis and improving insulin resistance (PubMed:2082
   1224..2270    +  CDS            GALR1: GALR1_HUMAN - Also known as GALNR, GALNR1. Experimental evidence at protein level: Swiss-Prot protein existence level 1. Receptor for the hormone galanin. The activity of this receptor is mediated by G proteins that inhibit adenylate cyclase activity. From Homo sapiens (Human).
   2279..2334    +  misc_feature   MCS: pUC18/19 multiple cloning site
   2341..2390    +  CDS            SET1 (fragment): solubility-enhancement tag derived from T7 phage gene 10B
   2398..2417    +  terminator     T7 terminator (fragment): transcription terminator for bacteriophage T7 RNA polymerase
   2439..2560    -  polyA_signal   SV40 poly(A) signal: SV40 polyadenylation signal
   2583..2651    -  CDS            large T antigen (fragment): large T antigen from SV40 (simian virus 40)
   2656..2688    +  rep_origin     M13 ori (fragment): M13 bacteriophage origin of replication; arrow indicates direction of (+) strand synthesis
   2689..2740    -  misc_feature   bom (fragment): basis of mobility region from pBR322
   2805..3162    +  promoter       SV40 promoter: SV40 enhancer and early promoter
   3177..3224    +  promoter       EM7 promoter: synthetic bacterial promoter&nbsp
   3256..4047    +  CDS            neo: KKA2_KLEPN - Also known as kan, nptII. Experimental evidence at protein level: Swiss-Prot protein existence level 1. Resistance to kanamycin, neomycin, paromomycin, ribostamycin, butirosin and gentamicin B. From Klebsiella pneumoniae.
   4114..4162    +  polyA_signal   poly(A) signal: synthetic polyadenylation signal
   4183..4272    -  CDS            tnpA (fragment): TN5P_ECOLX - Also known as tnp. Experimental evidence at protein level: Swiss-Prot protein existence level 1. Mediates transposition of transposon Tn5 by a 'cut and paste' mechanism. First, the monomeric transposase binds the 19 bp inverted DNA repeats flanking the transposon. Then, dimerization of the DNA- bound transposase creates a synaptic DNA complex. After nicking of the first DNA strand, excision of the transposon proceeds through a series of intermediates. The transposase then mediates the insertion of the transposon at a new site by strand transfer. The activity of the wild- type tran
   4401..4989    -  rep_origin     ori: high-copy-number ColE1/pMB1/pBR322/pUC origin of replication
   5105..5388    +  misc_feature   cer region: ColE1-derived recombination site that helps to maintain plasmids as monomers
