[The description below was written by a language model from this plasmid's Addgene catalogue record and pLannotate feature annotations shown in this document.]
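Description:
HiBiT-GALR1 Fusion Vector is a 5.4 kb mammalian expression plasmid built on the pBiT3.1-N [CMV/HiBiT/Blast] backbone. It expresses human galanin receptor 1 (GALR1, unmutated) with an N-terminal HiBiT tag. Transcription is driven by the CMV immediate-early enhancer and promoter, followed by a chimeric β-globin/immunoglobulin intron that generally improves mRNA processing and expression. A T7 promoter sits just upstream of the coding region. The annotated open reading frame begins with a short fragment matching human IL6, most plausibly its secretion signal peptide, which would direct the tagged N-terminus of this G protein-coupled receptor to the extracellular face. The gap between this fragment and the GALR1 coding sequence is where the small HiBiT peptide would be expected, although the feature table does not annotate it. A multiple cloning site remnant and an SV40 polyadenylation signal follow the insert.

In bacteria the plasmid replicates from a high-copy ColE1/pUC-type origin, and a cer site helps keep it monomeric. Selection is with kanamycin. The catalogue entry lists blasticidin as the mammalian selectable marker, but the feature table instead shows a neo (nptII) gene under tandem SV40 and EM7 promoters with a synthetic poly(A) signal, and no blasticidin resistance gene. That arrangement accounts for kanamycin resistance in bacteria and would normally confer G418 resistance in mammalian cells, so the two sources disagree on this point.

HiBiT is a small peptide that complements the LgBiT subunit to reconstitute NanoLuc luciferase. A tagged receptor of this kind is therefore typically used for luminescent measurement of GALR1 expression, cell-surface levels or internalisation, though the record states only expression of the fusion in mammalian cells.
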