Addgene plasmid #238616: HiBiT-GALR1 Fusion Vector
Purpose: Express HiBiT-GALR1 Fusion Protein in Mammalian Cells under a CMV promoter
Depositing lab: Promega Corporation.
Backbone
  Vector backbone: pBiT3.1-N [CMV/HiBiT/Blast] Vector
  Vector type: Mammalian Expression
  Selectable markers: Blasticidin
Growth in bacteria
  Bacterial resistance: Kanamycin, 50 μg/mL
  Growth temperature: 37°C
  Growth strain: DH5alpha
  Copy number: High Copy
Gene/Insert
  Gene/Insert name: GALR1
  Species: H. sapiens (human)
  Mutation: None
  Entrez Gene: GALR1 (a.k.a. GALNR, GALNR1)
  Promoter: CMV
  Tag / fusion protein: HiBiT (N terminal on backbone)
  Cloning method: Other
Terms and licenses: Academic/Nonprofit Terms; Industry Terms
How to cite: HiBiT-GALR1 Fusion Vector was a gift from Promega Corporation (Addgene plasmid # 238616 ; http://n2t.net/addgene:238616 ; RRID:Addgene_238616)
